>Addgene plasmid #198355 | pBZS-M.CviPI | addgene full sequence | sequence record 390281 | Addgene NGS Result
AAGAAACCAATTGTCCATATTGCATCAGACATTGCCGTCACTGCGTCTTTTACTGGCTCTTCTCGCTAAC
CAAACCGGTAACCCCGCTTATTAAAAGCATTCTGTAACAAAGCGGGACCAAAGCCATGACAAAAACGCGT
AACAAAAGTGTCTATAATCACGGCAGAAAAGTCCACATTGATTATTTGCACGGCGTCACACTTTGCTATG
CCATAGCATTTTTATCCATAAGATTAGCCGATCCTACCTGACGCTTTTTATCGCAACTCTCTACTGTTTC
TCCATACCCGTTTTTTGGGCTAACAGGAGGAATTAACCATGGGGGGTTCTCATCATCATCATCATCATGG
TATGGCTAGCATGACTGGTGGACAGCAAATGGGTCGGGATCTGTACGACGATGACGATAAGCTCGAGGGA
TCCATGACCCTGAAGGCCCTGGAGCTGTTCGCCGGCATCGCCGGCATCACCCACGGCCTGAGAGGCTTCG
TGGAGCCCGTGGCCTTCGTGGAGATCAACAAGGACGCCCAGGAGTTCCTGAGCACCAAGTTCCCCGACAA
GCCCGTGTTCGACGACGTGACCAAGTTCAGCAAGAGAGACTTCGACGAGCCCATCGACATGATCACCGGC
GGCTTCCCCTGCACCGGCTTCAGCATCGCCGGCAAGAGAAACGGCTTCGAGCACGCCGAGAGCGGCCTGT
TCGGCGAGGTGGTGAGAATCACCAAGGAGTACATGCCCAAGATGGTGTTCCTGGAGAACAGCGGCATGCT
GAGCCACAAGTACAACCTGGACATCGTGATCAGAAGCATGGACAGCCTGGGCTACGACTGCAGATGGGTG
ACCCTGAGAGCCACCGTGGTGGGCGCCCTGCACACCAGACACAGATGGTTCTGCCTGTGCACCAGAAAGG
ACCACATCAGAGAGACCCTGATCTGCGACAGAGAGGTGACCAAGTTCGACTGGGAGAACGACAGACCCCC
CATCCAGGTGGACAGCAGAAGCTACGAGAACAGCAGACTGGTGAGATTCGCCGGCTACAGCGTGGTGCCC
GACCAGATCAGATACGCCTTCACCGGCCTGTACACCGGCAACTTCAGCCCCAGCTTCAGCAAGACCCTGG
TGCCCGGCAGCCTGGAGGGCAGCATCTGCTTCAACGAGGACAAGATCACCAACGGCTACTACAAGGACGG
CGTGTACTACGAGTTCGTGAGAACCGAGACCCACAGAGAGCCCGTGAACATCCTGCTGACCCCCAGAGAG
ATCCCCAACAAGCACAACGGCAAGAAGCTGCTGACCCTGCCCGTGACCAAGAGATACTGGTGCACCCCCT
GCGCCAGCTACGGCAAGGGCACCGCCGGCGGCAGAGTGCTGACCGACAGAAGCAGCCACAGCCTGCCCAC
CCAGGTGAAGTTCAGCCCCGAGGGCGAGGACGGCAAGCACCTGAGCGGCAAGTTCTGCGCCTGGCTGATG
GGCTACGACAAGGAGTACCTGGGCAACCTGCTGGAGTACGAATTCCAGCATGATGAAGCAGTGGATAACA
AGTTTAACAAAGAACAGCAGAACGCGTTTTATGAGATCTTGCACTTACCGAATCTGAACGAGGAACAGCG
CAATGCGTTCATTCAGTCCCTTAAAGACGATCCATCTCAAAGCGCAAATCTGCTGGCAGAAGCCAAGAAA
CTGAACGATGCTCAAGCTCCGAAAGTCGACAACAAATTCAACAAAGAGCAACAGAATGCGTTCTACGAAA
TTCTGCATTTACCGAACCTGAATGAAGAACAGCGTAACGCCTTTATCCAATCGCTGAAAGATGATCCTAG
TCAGTCAGCCAATCTGTTGGCGGAAGCGAAGAAACTCAATGACGCCCAAGCTCCCAAAGTTGACGCGAAT
AGCTGGAGCCATCCGCAGTTTGAAAAGCTTTAGGGCTGTTTTGGCGGATGAGAGAAGATTTTCAGCCTGA
TACAGATTAAATCAGAACGCAGAAGCGGTCTGATAAAACAGAATTTGCCTGGCGGCAGTAGCGCGGTGGT
CCCACCTGACCCCATGCCGAACTCAGAAGTGAAACGCCGTAGCGCCGATGGTAGTGTGGGGTCTCCCCAT
GCGAGAGTAGGGAACTGCCAGGCATCAAATAAAACGAAAGGCTCAGTCGAAAGACTGGGCCTTTCGTTTT
ATCTGTTGTTTGTCGGTGAACGCTCTCCTGAGTAGGACAAATCCGCCGGGAGCGGATTTGAACGTTGCGA
AGCAACGGCCCGGAGGGTGGCGGGCAGGACGCCCGCCATAAACTGCCAGGCATCAAATTAAGCAGAAGGC
CATCCTGACGGATGGCCTTTTTGCGTTTCTACAAACTCTTTTGTTTATTTTTCTAAATACATTCAAATAT
GTATCCGCTCATGAGACAATAACCCTGATAAATGCTTCAATAATATTGAAAAAGGAAGAGTATGAGTATT
CAACATTTCCGTGTCGCCCTTATTCCCTTTTTTGCGGCATTTTGCCTTCCTGTTTTTGCTCACCCAGAAA
CGCTGGTGAAAGTAAAAGATGCTGAAGATCAGTTGGGTGCACGAGTGGGTTACATCGAACTGGATCTCAA
CAGCGGTAAGATCCTTGAGAGTTTTCGCCCCGAAGAACGTTTTCCAATGATGAGCACTTTTAAAGTTCTG
CTATGTGGCGCGGTATTATCCCGTGTTGACGCCGGGCAAGAGCAACTCGGTCGCCGCATACACTATTCTC
AGAATGACTTGGTTGAGTACTCACCAGTCACAGAAAAGCATCTTACGGATGGCATGACAGTAAGAGAATT
ATGCAGTGCTGCCATAACCATGAGTGATAACACTGCGGCCAACTTACTTCTGACAACGATCGGAGGACCG
AAGGAGCTAACCGCTTTTTTGCACAACATGGGGGATCATGTAACTCGCCTTGATCGTTGGGAACCGGAGC
TGAATGAAGCCATACCAAACGACGAGCGTGACACCACGATGCCTGTAGCAATGGCAACAACGTTGCGCAA
ACTATTAACTGGCGAACTACTTACTCTAGCTTCCCGGCAACAATTAATAGACTGGATGGAGGCGGATAAA
GTTGCAGGACCACTTCTGCGCTCGGCCCTTCCGGCTGGCTGGTTTATTGCTGATAAATCTGGAGCCGGTG
AGCGTGGGTCTCGCGGTATCATTGCAGCACTGGGGCCAGATGGTAAGCCCTCCCGTATCGTAGTTATCTA
CACGACGGGGAGTCAGGCAACTATGGATGAACGAAATAGACAGATCGCTGAGATAGGTGCCTCACTGATT
AAGCATTGGTAACTGTCAGACCAAGTTTACTCATATATACTTTAGATTGATTTAAAACTTCATTTTTAAT
TTAAAAGGATCTAGGTGAAGATCCTTTTTGATAATCTCATGACCAAAATCCCTTAACGTGAGTTTTCGTT
CCACTGAGCGTCAGACCCCGTAGAAAAGATCAAAGGATCTTCTTGAGATCCTTTTTTTCTGCGCGTAATC
TGCTGCTTGCAAACAAAAAAACCACCGCTACCAGCGGTGGTTTGTTTGCCGGATCAAGAGCTACCAACTC
TTTTTCCGAAGGTAACTGGCTTCAGCAGAGCGCAGATACCAAATACTGTCCTTCTAGTGTAGCCGTAGTT
AGGCCACCACTTCAAGAACTCTGTAGCACCGCCTACATACCTCGCTCTGCTAATCCTGTTACCAGTGGCT
GCTGCCAGTGGCGATAAGTCGTGTCTTACCGGGTTGGACTCAAGACGATAGTTACCGGATAAGGCGCAGC
GGTCGGGCTGAACGGGGGGTTCGTGCACACAGCCCAGCTTGGAGCGAACGACCTACACCGAACTGAGATA
CCTACAGCGTGAGCTATGAGAAAGCGCCACGCTTCCCGAAGGGAGAAAGGCGGACAGGTATCCGGTAAGC
GGCAGGGTCGGAACAGGAGAGCGCACGAGGGAGCTTCCAGGGGGAAACGCCTGGTATCTTTATAGTCCTG
TCGGGTTTCGCCACCTCTGACTTGAGCGTCGATTTTTGTGATGCTCGTCAGGGGGGCGGAGCCTATGGAA
AAACGCCAGCAACGCGGCCTTTTTACGGTTCCTGGCCTTTTGCTGGCCTTTTGCTCACATGTTCTTTCCT
GCGTTATCCCCTGATTCTGTGGATAACCGTATTACCGCCTTTGAGTGAGCTGATACCGCTCGCCGCAGCC
GAACGACCGAGCGCAGCGAGTCAGTGAGCGAGGAAGCGGAAGAGCGCCTGATGCGGTATTTTCTCCTTAC
GCATCTGTGCGGTATTTCACACCGCATATGGTGCACTCTCAGTACAATCTGCTCTGATGCCGCATAGTTA
AGCCAGTATACACTCCGCTATCGCTACGTGACTGGGTCATGGCTGCGCCCCGACACCCGCCAACACCCGC
TGACGCGCCCTGACGGGCTTGTCTGCTCCCGGCATCCGCTTACAGACAAGCTGTGACCGTCTCCGGGAGC
TGCATGTGTCAGAGGTTTTCACCGTCATCACCGAAACGCGCGAGGCAGCAGATCAATTCGCGCGCGAAGG
CGAAGCGGCATGCATAATGTGCCTGTCAAATGGACGAAGCAGGGATTCTGCAAACCCTATGCTACTCCGT
CAAGCCGTCAATTGTCTGATTCGTTACCAATTATGACAACTTGACGGCTACATCATTCACTTTTTCTTCA
CAACCGGCACGGAACTCGCTCGGGCTGGCCCCGGTGCATTTTTTAAATACCCGCGAGAAATAGAGTTGAT
CGTCAAAACCAACATTGCGACCGACGGTGGCGATAGGCATCCGGGTGGTGCTCAAAAGCAGCTTCGCCTG
GCTGATACGTTGGTCCTCGCGCCAGCTTAAGACGCTAATCCCTAACTGCTGGCGGAAAAAATGTGACAGA
CGCGACGGCGACAAGCAAACATGCTGTGCGACGCTGGCGATATCAAAATTGCTGTCTGCCAGGTGATCGC
TGATGTACTGACAAGCCTCGCGTACCCGATTATCCATCGGTGGATGGAGCGACTCGTTAATCGCTTCCAT
GCGCCGCAGTAACAATTGCTCAAGCAGATTTATCGCCAGCAGCTCCGAATAGCGCCCTTCCCCTTGCCCG
GCGTTAATGATTTGCCCAAACAGGTCGCTGAAATGCGGCTGGTGCGCTTCATCCGGGCGAAAGAACCCCG
TATTGGCAAATATTGACGGCCAGTTAAGCCATTCATGCCAGTAGGCGCGCGGACGAAAGTAAACCCACTG
GTGATACCATTCGCGAGCCTCCGGATGACGACCGTAGTGATGAATCTCTCCTGGCGGGAACAGCAAAATA
TCACCCGGTCGGCAAACAAATTCTCGTCCCTGATTTTTCACCACCCCCTGACCGCGAATGGTGAGATTGA
GAATATAACCTTTCATTCCCAGCGGTCGGTCGATAAAAAAATCGAGATAACCGTTGGCCTCAATCGGCGT
TAAACCCGCCACCAGATGGGCATTAAACGAGTATCCCGGCAGCAGGGGATCATTTTGCGCTTCAGCCATA
CTTTTCATACTCCCGCCATTCAGAG
Features (pLannotate 1.2.2; 15 found; start..end, strand, type, name):
      1..285     +  promoter       araBAD promoter: araBAD; promoter of the L-arabinose operon of E. coli; the araC regulatory gene is transcribed in the opposite direction (Guzman et al., 1995)
    331..351     +  CDS            capTEV™ (fragment): composite tag for in vivo biotinylation, TEV protease cleavage, and 6xHis tagging
    352..384     +  CDS            T7 tag (gene 10 leader): leader peptide from bacteriophage T7 gene 10 promotes efficient translation in E. coli
    388..411     +  CDS            Xpress™ tag: Xpress™ epitope tag, including an enterokinase recognition and cleavage site
    424..1512    +  CDS            CVIJIM: MTC1_PBCVI - Protein inferred from homology: Swiss-Prot protein existence level 3. This methylase recognizes the double-stranded sequence RGCY, causes specific methylation on C-3 on both strands, and protects the DNA from cleavage by the CviJI endonuclease. From Paramecium bursaria Chlorella virus IL3A (PBCV-IL3A).
   1534..1998    +  CDS            spa (fragment): SPA_STAAU - Experimental evidence at protein level: Swiss-Prot protein existence level 1. Plays a role in the inhibition of the host innate and adaptive immune responses. Possesses five immunoglobulin-binding domains that capture both the fragment crystallizable region (Fc region) and the Fab region (part of Ig that identifies antigen) of immunoglobulins (By similarity). In turn, Staphylococcus aureus is protected from phagocytic killing via inhibition of Ig Fc region. In addition, the host elicited B-cell response is prevented due to a decrease of antibody-secreting cell proliferation that en
   2007..2122    +  ncRNA          5S rRNA: Accession: RF00001 - 5S ribosomal RNA
   2126..2212    +  terminator     rrnB T1 terminator: Escherichia coli rrnB; transcription terminator T1 from the E. coli rrnB gene
   2304..2331    +  terminator     rrnB T2 terminator: transcription terminator T2 from the E. coli rrnB gene
   2350..2441    +  promoter       AmpR promoter: bla
   2442..3302    +  CDS            AmpR: β-lactamase; bla; confers resistance to ampicillin, carbenicillin, and related antibiotics
   3473..4061    +  rep_origin     ori: high-copy-number ColE1/pMB1/pBR322/pUC origin of replication
   4247..4387    -  misc_feature   bom: basis of mobility region from pBR322
   4489..4529    -  CDS            rop (fragment): Rop protein, which maintains plasmids at low copy number; rop
   4651..5529    -  CDS            araC: L-arabinose regulatory protein; araC
