[The description below was written by a language model from this plasmid's Addgene catalogue record and pLannotate feature annotations shown in this document.]
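Description:
pBZS-M.CviPI is a bacterial expression plasmid of about 5.6 kb, built on the pBZS backbone, for producing the DNA cytosine-5 methyltransferase M.CviPI (also called GCMT), a chlorella virus enzyme. It replicates in E. coli from a ColE1/pMB1-type origin. The pBR322 bom region and only a fragment of rop are also present, and the catalogue lists the copy number as unknown. Selection is by ampicillin through the β-lactamase gene under its own promoter.

Expression is driven by the araBAD promoter, with the araC regulator encoded divergently on the same plasmid, so transcription is kept low without L-arabinose and induced by adding it. Such tight control is generally useful for methyltransferases with short recognition sites, which can be harmful to the host. The open reading frame begins with an N-terminal leader annotated as a short fragment of a His-containing composite tag, followed by the T7 gene 10 leader and an Xpress epitope that includes an enterokinase cleavage site. The methyltransferase coding sequence follows. The automated annotation labels it by homology to the related chlorella virus enzyme M.CviJI, but the catalogue identifies the insert as M.CviPI. Downstream, apparently as a C-terminal fusion, is a fragment of Staphylococcus aureus protein A, whose immunoglobulin-binding domains could support IgG-based affinity capture. The record does not state the purpose of this fusion. The rrnB region, with a 5S rRNA segment and the T1 and T2 terminators, ends the transcription unit. The stated use is expression of M.CviPI in bacterial cells, in a study on expressing and purifying short-recognition-sequence cytosine methyltransferases.
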