Addgene plasmid #198355: pBZS-M.CviPI
Purpose: Express M.CviPI in bacterial cells.
Depositing lab: Takashi Ito. Depositing organization: Kyushu University. Publication: Identification, expression, and purification of DNA cytosine 5-methyltransferases with short recognition sequences. Miura F, Miura M, Shibata Y, Furuta Y, Miyamura K, Ino Y, Bayoumi AMA, Oba U, Ito T. BMC Biotechnol. 2022 Nov 4;22(1):33. doi: 10.1186/s12896-022-00765-3. PubMed 36333700.
Backbone
  Vector backbone: pBZS
  Vector type: Bacterial Expression
Growth in bacteria
  Bacterial resistance: Ampicillin, 100 μg/mL
  Growth temperature: 37°C
  Growth strain: NEB T7 Express
  Copy number: Unknown
Gene/Insert
  Gene/Insert name: M.CviPI (alt name: GCMT)
  Entrez Gene: M.CviPI (a.k.a. FK949_gp1)
Terms and licenses: Academic/Nonprofit Terms; Industry Terms: Not Available to Industry
How to cite: pBZS-M.CviPI was a gift from Takashi Ito (Addgene plasmid # 198355 ; http://n2t.net/addgene:198355 ; RRID:Addgene_198355)
